>Addgene plasmid #34480 | KHBD00364 | depositor partial sequence | sequence record 41047 | KHBD00364 sequence 3927 bps
ATGGCGCTGAACAAAAGGAAGAGCCCTTACTCGGACCCAATTTCGGGCGCCGAAGTGGACTACAAGTTGT
CATGTCGCTGCTGCTTGAAGACGAACGTGGAGTACGTCAAACTGGACTCGGTGTCGGTGGCGCGCAGTCT
GGACCCGGCGGACGCCACTGAGAAGATACCGCTCCTTCGTTGCCTGCTGTTCTGCGTGAGCGCCGATAAT
GCGCCGGAGCTACCGCAACACATATGCCTCGAGTGCAGCAAGAGCCTGCAGGTGGCCTACTACTTCCTTC
AGAATGCGCTGCGTGCCCACGAGATCCTGTGCCGGAAACTATGTCCCAAGGTTTCAAAGAGACTGAATGG
CACTTTGGCTCAGGAGCAGGAAAAGCCAGCGTGTGCAGAGCCGGTACAGCCCCTAAAGACCATGCGGCAC
GAGTGTCAGGTCTGCGGAGTAGTGCTCTACAATCGCCTGGAGCTCAAGCAGCACATACGCCAGCATGCAG
AGGGTCTTTCATACAACTGCAAGTTGTGCAGCTTCACGTCGTTGAAGCAACGAACTTTGTTCGAGCACTA
TGTGACCATGCACAACATGCCCCTTAGCCAGGCAGAGGAGTACGTAAAATCAAAGCATCTTCCAGCTCCT
AAAGAAGAAGAGGTTAAGGCAGTGTGCACGCTTGAGGATATGGAGTTGCTGATACCCACCGTACTTAGGC
CGGAAGATTACGTACAGCCGCATCCGCATATTGATAACGACCAACTGCGAGACATTGATCACCAGCTGGC
CGTCAGCATGGATGAACCCGTACCGTCAGTGGACAGCCTCACCTCCACCCTGCCGCCGATGGATACGCCC
AATGTTAGCATCGGCACCGAGTACCTTGTCCTTCCCGACGGTTCGCTGCAGCAGGTTAACGGAAGCGGCG
TGGTCATCGAGTATATAGACGATAGCAAACCGAATAGTTCCAGCAACGTCAATGTAAGCCTACAAAATCT
CCTGTCCAGCCATAATGATCCGATGGATATCGATGTCAACGAATTGATCGTGGAGGAAATGATGCCACAG
ATAAGAATCAAGCCAAAACCGGCCGTTATCGGAACATCCATTCACAAGCACAAGTGCAAATTCTGTCCGA
AAACATTCTCCACTGTAGCGCGTCTAAAATCTCATCAGTTGACTCACAGCAATCTTCCCAAATTCTTCTG
CGACCAATGCGACTTTTACTCGTTGCGCAGCGCCGATCTAATACAGCATTACAAGATGGTCCACCATCGG
GTTGATGAAAATGGCAAGACCGGCAAGGAACAGGCGCAAGGTATAGAGTCTCGTGTCTACTCGTGCGATA
TGTGCCTGTTCGAGACGTCCACCGTTAGCCAGTTGCGAACACACTACAAGGAACGGCACACGGTCCAGCC
CACGGAGGTGCAGCTGCGTCCCAGTTGGACGGGCGAGCCAACGACAACGAGAGGCGTTGCCGCCAAGCAG
CAGACTCCGGCCAAGATATTAAATCACACCGACATCCCGTTGGGCATTAAATATCCGCCTGGTGTTTTGG
AAACGCAAGCGCCATTGCCGCAACCGGTGGTACATCAACCAATGCCTGATCCAATGCAGCAAACGGAGCC
GATGGCCACCACATCGACGACCATCACCGAATCGGGCGACATCAACGTAGTGGTGGATGCGACGCCGCTC
TTCTATGCGGCAACCTCCAACTCCCTGTTAGTGACGAACCCGGCACCGGTGACAACGGTGGAGGAAACCA
CCGGTACGGCCAGCAACCATGCATTTGGAATCTTTCCCGAAATCTCAGAGGGCAACCTGCCCGTGAACGA
AGCCGTACAGCAGGCACCAGCCAATTCATCTAGCGTTTCGGTGTTTGGCGACATGCAGGACTTTATTGAC
AACACCGATGTGGCTGCCATATGCACAATTCCCGCGGATGGCATGCCCGTTGTGGATGGTGATGACATTG
TGATTGATAATAACAATATCAGTCTGGACTTTGATGCCGAGAATTTGTTCGAGGACTTCGAGGAGGAGGA
GGATGATACTGTGGCCGACGAAGAAGACGAGGCCGACAATGAAGACGAGAATGACAACAATGATGCTGCC
ACTGATCAAAATCTGTTGCTGACCAGCGACGATGATGATGTGGACGACTTTGATGACGAGCAATCGAAGC
ATCTGCAGAAGCCCTACTGCATTTACTGCAATAAGAAGTTTACCAGTCAGTATAAATTCGAGAACCACAT
GTTTGTTCATCGGGGTCTGGCTCCCTATCGCTGCGAACTGTGCACTAACCTCTACAACATGAAGCGATTG
CTGATCAAGCACTATAAAACTGTGCACAAGCGAATGCCCACGAGGGACATGGTCCAGGCGAAGGGCGATA
AGGTTTCCGTAGCCCGCACCAACATCGAAAAACTGTATCCTGGCAGGATAAAGAATCCAATGCTCATGTG
CGCAAAGTGTCCGTTTGAATGCGAATCGGATTCGGAGATGCGCAAGCATCTGAATGCCCACCATGGAATC
AATGACGGAGTGTCCGAGCATGCAAACGAAGTGTTTATCATACGCAAATTACCATTTGAATGTCCGCGCT
GCATTCGATCGTTTGCGGCCAAGACCACTCTTAGTCGCCACCTGCAGCGCAGTCATTTGGTGGATACAAT
TATAGAGATGCAAACGCCGCATTGCGGGGAAGCCATCACGACTACGATGGCCACATCCTCATCAACGATT
TCTGAGCCCGTAAACTCGGTCACAGTGGATGGCCAACACAATGAGATGATGCAGACGGATGTTGGGGCTG
AAAAGATGACGGAAGCTTTAGGCAATGGCGATGGCAATGAAGAAGGCGGCACAGATGATGGAACAGGAGT
TAAAGCAGAACCGGCGGTGCCAGAGGAAGAACTAGATCCGGTAACATTGGACGCAGCCACAGCGGTGACT
ACAACAGCAATAGCAGCAGCAATATCAGCGGCAGCAGCAGCGACAGCTACTTCGTTAGAATCACCCGTAG
CAACCACAGCTTCATCGTCCACCACTCTCTTTCCCACGCCCACACCATTTGATTTTGATTATGACATAAT
GAGAGACGAAGCCCAGCAATCGTCGCCCAATATCCATGACGTATCCAAAGCCCTCAGCGACAATGCATCA
TCCAGCTGCCCAATTAATGAAAGCTATAAACTGCTGTCCACCACTGCCCTGGAAACATCGCCAGCGAAGG
GTTTACGCTCCAACAGCCGTCTGCATCGTTCTTCCATTCACATTTGCAAACTCTGTAACCAAACATTTGA
CGAGCTGGGCAAGTTGGTCAAGCATGAAATGGAGCTGCACTCCAATACGGAACGTTCGCGATGGGGCTAT
CAGCACAAGTGTGCCATCTGCAATACATCCTACCGCACGCTTACGTTGCTCAAGTTCCACATGAAGCGAC
ACAGTAATAGAAAATCACAGTGCAAGCTGTGCCCCAAGTCCTTTGTAACTATCGCAGAGCTCGAGCGGCA
CACGAAGGCCAAGCACAGCAAGGATAAGACGCTTCGGTGCTTTATGGATGGCTGCCGGAAGACTTTTGCC
TTCAAACACCATTTGATACGCCATCAGAAGGCCTCTCATCTGAGCACGCGGTATATATGTCCCGTTTGCA
ATAAGGAGGAAAAGTCCAATGTGCATCTGAAAAATCATATGAGCGTGCACAAAGGTGAGATAACCTACAA
GTGTCCCAAGTGCGATCGCTCCTATTTGCGACGTGGCAGACTCGTAACCCATGCACTCATAATCCATGAC
TTGCGCTTCACCACCGAAGAGTTGGGAAACCTCTCATCCCTGGCTACGAACCAAGCCAGACCTAACGATC
TTAAAGTCGCGACGCCCGTGGGACTCCTGGATGGCCGTAAGGATGTGAGCGGTGCAAGCGAAGAAAATGG
GCAGCCC
