>Addgene plasmid #34480 | KHBD00364 | addgene partial sequence | sequence record 42250 | M13-Rev 5'-CAGGAAACAGCTATGACC-3'
ATTTTATTTTGACTGATAGTGACCTGTTCGTTGCAACAAATTGATAAGCAATGCTTTCTTATAATGCCAA
CTTTGTACAAGAAAGTTGGCAAGGGCTGCCCATTTTCTTCGCTTGCACCGCTCACATCCTTACGGCCATC
CAGGAGTCCCACGGGCGTCGCGACTTTAAGATCGTTAGGTCTGGCTTGGTTCGTAGCCAGGGATGAGAGG
TTTCCCAACTCTTCGGTGGTGAAGCGCAAGTCATGGATTATGAGTGCATGGGTTACGAGTCTGCCACGTC
GCAAATAGGAGCGATCGCACTTGGGACACTTGTAGGTTATCTCACCTTTGTGCACGCTCATATGATTTTT
CAGATGCACATTGGACTTTTCCTCCTTATTGCAAACGGGACATATATACCGCGTGCTCAGATGAGAGGCC
TTCTGATGGCGTATCAAATGGTGTTTGAAGGCAAAAGTCTTCCGGCAGCCATCCATAAAGCACCGAAGCG
TCTTATCCTTGCTGTGCTTGGCCTTCGTGTGCCGCTCGAGCTCTGCGATAGTTACAAAGGACTTGGGGCA
CAGCTTGCACTGTGATTTTCTATTACTGTGTCGCTTCATGTGGAACTTGAGCAACGTAAGCGTGCGGTAG
GATGTATTGCAGATGGCACACTTGTGCTGATAGCCCCATCGCGAACGTTCCGTATTGGAGTGCAGCTCCA
TTTCATGCTT
