[The description below was written by a language model from this plasmid's Addgene catalogue record.]
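Description:
KHBD00364 is a Gateway clone built on the pDONR221 backbone, carrying the open reading frame of the Drosophila melanogaster gene CG30020 (FBgn0050020). The insert is recorded as about 3.9 kb in a backbone of roughly 2.5 kb once the donor cassette has been replaced. Although catalogued as a Gateway donor vector, a pDONR221 plasmid that has received an insert by Gateway cloning functions as an entry clone. In such a clone the ORF would normally be flanked by attL recombination sites, although no feature table is provided to confirm the exact sites. The plasmid is maintained at high copy number in standard E. coli cloning strains such as DH5alpha and is selected with kanamycin. M13 forward and reverse priming sites on either side of the insert are used for sequence verification.

The construct has no recorded promoter, tag or reporter for expressing the insert. It serves as a shuttle from which the ORF can be moved by LR recombination into destination vectors of the user's choice. The depositor notes that ORFs in this collection were cloned open-ended, without a stop codon. This allows in-frame C-terminal fusions to tags or functional domains supplied by the destination vector, and it means that a stop codon must come from that vector. The clone belongs to a collection associated with work on automated protein–DNA interaction screening of Drosophila regulatory elements. This suggests that the ORF was intended for transfer into vectors suited to such interaction assays, although the record does not specify the particular destination vectors or the molecular function of CG30020.
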