Addgene plasmid #34480: KHBD00364
Depositing lab: Bart Deplancke. Depositing organization: Swiss Federal Institute of Technology (EPFL). Publication: Automated protein-DNA interaction screening of Drosophila regulatory elements. Korneel Hens, Jean-Daniel Feuz, Alina Isakova, Antonina Lagovitina, Andreas Massouras, Julien Bryois, Patrick Callaerts, Susan E. Celniker, Bart Deplancke. Nat Methods. 2011 Oct 30;8(12):1065-70. 10.1038/nmeth.1763 PubMed 22037703.
Backbone
  Vector backbone: pDONR221
  Backbone manufacturer: Invitrogen
  Backbone size w/o insert (bp): 2536
  Vector type: Gateway Donor Vector
Growth in bacteria
  Bacterial resistance: Kanamycin, 50 μg/mL
  Growth temperature: 37°C
  Growth strain: DH5alpha
  Copy number: High Copy
Gene/Insert
  Gene/Insert name: CG30020 (alt names: FBgn0050020; CG30020)
  Species: D. melanogaster (fly)
  Insert size (bp): 3927
  Entrez Gene: CG30020 (a.k.a. Dmel_CG30020, BEST:LD40262, CG12941, CG18353, Dmel\CG30020, p190)
  Cloning method: Gateway Cloning
  Sequencing primers: 5′ M13F; 3′ M13R
Terms and licenses: Academic/Nonprofit Terms; Industry Terms: Not Available to Industry
Depositor comments: Please note that the ORFs in this collection were cloned open-ended (without a stop codon).
How to cite: KHBD00364 was a gift from Bart Deplancke (Addgene plasmid # 34480 ; http://n2t.net/addgene:34480 ; RRID:Addgene_34480)
